Addgene plasmid #179017: pBBK33 pHomL-RPL18Bp-Scarlet(rfp)-Link-GFPdropout-SSA1t-HomR (AmpR)
Purpose: (Empty Backbone) Parent vector for markerless yeast integration cassettes with N-terminal Scarlet(rfp)-tagged genes
Depositing lab: Vincent Martin. Depositing organization: Concordia University. Publication: The MyLo CRISPR-Cas9 Toolkit: A Markerless Yeast Localization and Overexpression CRISPR-Cas9 Toolkit. Bean BDM, Whiteway M, Martin VJJ. G3 (Bethesda). 2022 Jun 16. pii: 6609175. doi: 10.1093/g3journal/jkac154. PubMed 35708612.
Backbone
  Vector backbone: pYTK089 (ColE1, AmpR)
  Vector type: Yeast Expression
Growth in bacteria
  Bacterial resistance: Ampicillin, 100 μg/mL
  Growth temperature: 37°C
  Growth strain: DH5alpha
  Copy number: High Copy
Gene/Insert
  Gene/Insert name: None
Terms and licenses: Academic/Nonprofit Terms; Industry Terms: Not Available to Industry
Depositor comments: Part of the Markerless Yeast Localization and Overexpression (MyLO) CRISPR-Cas9 Toolkit. Vector cloned using BsaI Golden Gate cloning
How to cite: pBBK33 pHomL-RPL18Bp-Scarlet(rfp)-Link-GFPdropout-SSA1t-HomR (AmpR) was a gift from Vincent Martin (Addgene plasmid # 179017 ; http://n2t.net/addgene:179017 ; RRID:Addgene_179017)
