[The description below was written by a language model from this plasmid's Addgene catalogue record and pLannotate feature annotations shown in this document.]
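Description:
pBBK33 is an empty parent vector from the Markerless Yeast Localization and Overexpression (MyLO) CRISPR-Cas9 toolkit. It was assembled by BsaI Golden Gate cloning on the pYTK089 backbone. It is propagated in E. coli as a high-copy plasmid through its ColE1/pUC-type origin and is selected with ampicillin via the β-lactamase gene and its native promoter. The record lists no complete yeast selectable marker or functional yeast replication origin, which fits its role as a source of markerless integration cassettes rather than an episomal expression plasmid.

According to the name, the payload is a cassette flanked by left and right homology arms (HomL and HomR). Within them, the yeast RPL18B promoter drives a red fluorescent protein (annotated as mScarlet-I), followed by a linker, a GFP dropout module and the SSA1 terminator. The dropout is annotated as superfolder GFP followed by the bacterial rrnB T1 and T7Te terminators. This is a typical arrangement for a bacterially expressed placeholder that is replaced when a gene of interest is cloned in, so that correct clones can be recognised by loss of green fluorescence. Replacing the dropout places the incoming coding sequence in frame after Scarlet and the linker, giving an N-terminally tagged fusion.

The RPL18B promoter, SSA1 terminator and homology arms are not annotated in the feature table. Short ARS1 and HIS3 fragments appear on either side of the cassette and probably lie within the homology arms, but the record does not state the integration locus. The finished cassette is intended for CRISPR-Cas9-assisted genomic integration in yeast without a selection marker, for protein localization and overexpression studies.
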