Features (pLannotate 1.2.2; 12 found; start..end, strand, type, name):
      1..861     -  CDS            AmpR: β-lactamase; bla; confers resistance to ampicillin, carbenicillin, and related antibiotics
    862..966     -  promoter       AmpR promoter: bla
   1069..1657    +  rep_origin     ori: high-copy-number ColE1/pMB1/pBR322/pUC origin of replication
   2391..2510    +  rep_origin     ARS1 (fragment): S. cerevisiae autonomously replicating sequence ARS1/ARS416
   2515..2561    +  promoter       HIS3 promoter (fragment): S. cerevisiae HIS3
   2562..2624    +  CDS            HIS3 (fragment): imidazoleglycerol-phosphate dehydratase, required for histidine biosynthesis; S. cerevisiae HIS3; yeast auxotrophic marker
   3528..4223    +  CDS            mScarlet-I: mScarlet-I is a basic (constitutively fluorescent) red fluorescent protein published in 2016, derived from synthetic construct. It is reported to be a rapidly-maturing monomer with moderate acid sensitivity.
   4424..5137    +  CDS            superfolder GFP: GFP variant that folds robustly even when fused to poorly folded proteins (Pédelacq et al., 2006)
   5149..5220    +  terminator     rrnB T1 terminator: transcription terminator T1 from the E. coli rrnB gene
   5236..5263    +  terminator     T7Te terminator: phage T7 early transcription terminator
   6322..6348    +  rep_origin     ARS1 (fragment): S. cerevisiae autonomously replicating sequence ARS1/ARS416
   6445..6566    +  CDS            HIS3 (fragment): imidazoleglycerol-phosphate dehydratase, required for histidine biosynthesis; S. cerevisiae HIS3; yeast auxotrophic marker
>Addgene plasmid #179017 | pBBK33 pHomL-RPL18Bp-Scarlet(rfp)-Link-GFPdropout-SSA1t-HomR (AmpR) | addgene full sequence | sequence record 360765 | Addgene NGS Result
TTACCAATGCTTAATCAGTGAGGCACCTATCTCAGCGATCTGTCTATTTCGTTCATCCATAGTTGCCTGA
CTCCCCGTCGTGTAGATAACTACGATACGGGAGGGCTTACCATCTGGCCCCAGTGCTGCAATGATACCGC
GGGACCCACGCTCACCGGCTCCAGATTTATCAGCAATAAACCAGCCAGCCGGAAGGGCCGAGCGCAGAAG
TGGTCCTGCAACTTTATCCGCCTCCATCCAGTCTATTAATTGTTGCCGGGAAGCTAGAGTAAGTAGTTCG
CCAGTTAATAGTTTGCGCAACGTTGTTGCCATTGCTACAGGCATCGTGGTGTCACGCTCGTCGTTTGGTA
TGGCTTCATTCAGCTCCGGTTCCCAACGATCAAGGCGAGTTACATGATCCCCCATGTTGTGCAAAAAAGC
GGTTAGCTCCTTCGGTCCTCCGATCGTTGTCAGAAGTAAGTTGGCCGCAGTGTTATCACTCATGGTTATG
GCAGCACTGCATAATTCTCTTACTGTCATGCCATCCGTAAGATGCTTTTCTGTGACTGGTGAGTACTCAA
CCAAGTCATTCTGAGAATAGTGTATGCGGCGACCGAGTTGCTCTTGCCCGGCGTCAATACGGGATAATAC
CGCGCCACATAGCAGAACTTTAAAAGTGCTCATCATTGGAAAACGTTCTTCGGGGCGAAAACTCTCAAGG
ATCTTACCGCTGTTGAGATCCAGTTCGATGTAACCCACTCGTGCACCCAACTGATCTTCAGCATCTTTTA
CTTTCACCAGCGTTTCTGGGTGAGCAAAAACAGGAAGGCAAAATGCCGCAAAAAAGGGAATAAGGGCGAC
ACGGAAATGTTGAATACTCATACTCTTCCTTTTTCAATATTATTGAAGCATTTATCAGGGTTATTGTCTC
ATGAGCGGATACATATTTGAATGTATTTAGAAAAATAAACAAATAGGGGTTCCGCGCACATTTCCCCGAA
AAGTGCCACCTGTCATGACCAAAATCCCTTAACGTGAGTTTTCGTTCCACTGAGCGTCAGACCCCGTAGA
AAAGATCAAAGGATCTTCTTGAGATCCTTTTTTTCTGCGCGTAATCTGCTGCTTGCAAACAAAAAAACCA
CCGCTACCAGCGGTGGTTTGTTTGCCGGATCAAGAGCTACCAACTCTTTTTCCGAAGGTAACTGGCTTCA
GCAGAGCGCAGATACCAAATACTGTTCTTCTAGTGTAGCCGTAGTTAGGCCACCACTTCAAGAACTCTGT
AGCACCGCCTACATACCTCGCTCTGCTAATCCTGTTACCAGTGGCTGCTGCCAGTGGCGATAAGTCGTGT
CTTACCGGGTTGGACTCAAGACGATAGTTACCGGATAAGGCGCAGCGGTCGGGCTGAACGGGGGGTTCGT
GCACACAGCCCAGCTTGGAGCGAACGACCTACACCGAACTGAGATACCTACAGCGTGAGCTATGAGAAAG
CGCCACGCTTCCCGAAGGGAGAAAGGCGGACAGGTATCCGGTAAGCGGCAGGGTCGGAACAGGAGAGCGC
ACGAGGGAGCTTCCAGGGGGAAACGCCTGGTATCTTTATAGTCCTGTCGGGTTTCGCCACCTCTGACTTG
AGCGTCGATTTTTGTGATGCTCGTCAGGGGGGCGGAGCCTATGGAAAAACGCCAGCAACGCGGCCTTTTT
ACGGTTCCTGGCCTTTTGCTGGCCTTTTGCTCACATGTTCTTTCCTGCGTTATCCCCTGATTCTGTGGAT
AACCGTGCGGCCGCCAATGTTATCTATTGGCAGATGTTCATACGGGGCTTTCAAATATTGATGAAATTAT
GTGATGTTTAGAAGAAGATTCGAACTGTTTTCAGTAGATTTGGTAACTGTGCAACCATAACTCATGCCCC
CTATTTATCGGCATTGAGATTGTAAAGGAAGTAAAACGCATTTTTGCAGATCTGTTCTCTTATGTATTTT
TAATCGTCCTTGTATGGAAGTATCAAAGGGGACGTTCTTCACCTCCTTGGAAAACGCAAACTTTCTTTTT
GCCTATCACAGTATCTTATCGAGCTAACTATTTTCGACACACATGAAAAAGCAGAAATATTAACGAAAAA
GAAAAGAAAGACCATGTCATGTACGGGCAATCAGAATATGCAAGATGAGCGGGAACGGGCGAAATGTGCA
CGCGCACAACTTACGAAACGCGGATGAGTCACTGACAGCCACCGCAGAGGTTCTGACTCCTACTGAGCTC
TATTGGAGGTGGCAGAACCGGTAATCCCACAGTGAGCAACTTGACAAACCAACAGATATAGGCTGTGTCT
TAAAATATACCATCCAATACCTTGATGAACTTTTCAAAGATGACTAAAATAAGTGAAATTTCAACATTAA
CTTCGAGCTGTAAACACAGTGGTTTCTTTGCATAAACACCATCAGCCTCAAGTCGTCAAGTAAAGATTTC
GTGTTCATGCAGATAGATAACAATCTATATGTTGATAATTAGCGTTGCCTCATCAATGCGTACACGAAGA
ATATACTAAAAAATGAGCAGGCAAGATAAACGAAGGCAAAGATGACAGAGCAGAAAGCCCTAGTAAAGCG
TATTACAAATGAAACCAAGATTCAGATTGCGATCCCTGAATTCGCATCTAGATGGTAGAGCCACAAACAG
CCGGTACAAGCAACGATCTCCAGGACCATCTGAATCATGCGCGGATGACACGAACTCACGACGGCGATCA
CAGACATTAACCCACAGTACAGACACTGCGACAACGTGGCAATTCGTCGCAATACCGTCTCACTGAACTG
GCCGATAATTGCAGACGAACGAAGAGGATGTCCAATATTTTTTTTAAGGAATAAGGATACTTCAAGACTA
GATTCCCCCCTGCATTCCCATCAGAACCGTAAACCTTGGCGCTTTCCTTGGGAAGTATTCAAGAAGTGCC
TTGTCCGGTTTCTGTGGCTCACAAACCAGCGCGCCCGATATGGCTTTCTTTTCACTTATGAATGTACCAG
TACGGGACAATTAGAACGCTCCTGTAACAATCTCTTTGCAAATGTGGGGTTACATTCTAACCATGTCACA
CTGCTGACGAAATTCAAAGTAAAAAAAAATGGGACCACGTCTTGAGAACGATAGATTTTCTTTATTTTAC
ATTGAACAGTCGTTGTCTCAGCGCGCTTTATGTTTTCATTCATACTTCATATTATAAAATAACAAAAGAA
GAATTTCATATTCACGCCCAAGAAATCAGGCTGCTTTCCAAATGCAATTGACACTTCATTAGCCATCACA
CAAAACTCTTTCTTGCTGGAGCTTCTTTTAAAAAAGACCTCAGTACACCAAACACGTTACCCGACCTCGT
TATTTTACGACAACTATGATAAAATTCTGAAGAAAAAATAAAAAAATTTTCATACTTCTTGCTTTTATTT
AAACCATTGAATGATTTCTTTTGAACAAAACTACCTGTTTCACCAAAGGAAATAGAAAGAAAAAATCAAT
TAGAAGAAAACAAAAAACAAAAGATCTATGGTTAGTAAAGGTGAAGCTGTTATAAAAGAATTCATGAGGT
TTAAAGTTCATATGGAAGGTTCAATGAATGGTCATGAATTTGAAATTGAAGGTGAAGGTGAAGGTAGACC
ATATGAAGGTACACAAACTGCTAAATTGAAAGTTACTAAAGGTGGTCCATTACCATTTTCTTGGGATATT
TTGTCTCCACAATTCATGTATGGTTCTAGAGCTTTTATTAAGCATCCAGCTGATATTCCAGATTATTATA
AACAATCTTTTCCTGAAGGTTTTAAATGGGAAAGAGTTATGAATTTCGAAGATGGTGGTGCTGTTACTGT
TACTCAAGATACTTCTTTGGAAGATGGTACTTTAATCTATAAAGTTAAATTGAGAGGTACTAATTTTCCA
CCAGATGGTCCAGTTATGCAAAAGAAAACTATGGGTTGGGAAGCATCTACTGAAAGATTGTATCCAGAAG
ATGGTGTTTTGAAAGGAGACATTAAGATGGCTTTGAGATTGAAAGATGGTGGTCGGTACCTGGCCGACTT
CAAGACCACCTATAAAGCTAAAAAACCAGTTCAAATGCCAGGTGCATATAATGTTGATAGAAAGTTAGAT
ATAACGTCGCATAACGAGGACTATACTGTAGTTGAACAATATGAACGTAGTGAAGGTAGACATAGTACCG
GAGGAATGGATGAATTGTATAAATCTGGTCCTTCTGGCCCAACTGGTTCTTGAGACCGAAAGTGAAACGT
GATTTCATGCGTCATTTTGAACATTTTGTAAATCTTATTTAATAATGTGTGCGGCAATTCACATTTAATT
TATGAATGTTTTCTTAACATCGCGGCAACTCAAGAAACGGCAGGTTCGGATCTTAGCTACTAGAGAAAGA
GGAGAAATACTAGATGCGTAAAGGCGAAGAGCTGTTCACTGGTGTCGTCCCTATTCTGGTGGAACTGGAT
GGTGATGTCAACGGTCATAAGTTTTCCGTGCGTGGCGAGGGTGAAGGTGACGCAACTAATGGTAAACTGA
CGCTGAAGTTCATCTGTACTACTGGTAAACTGCCGGTTCCTTGGCCGACTCTGGTAACGACGCTGACTTA
TGGTGTTCAGTGCTTTGCTCGTTATCCGGACCATATGAAGCAGCATGACTTCTTCAAGTCCGCCATGCCG
GAAGGCTATGTGCAGGAACGCACGATTTCCTTTAAGGATGACGGCACGTACAAAACGCGTGCGGAAGTGA
AATTTGAAGGCGATACCCTGGTAAACCGCATTGAGCTGAAAGGCATTGACTTTAAAGAGGACGGCAATAT
CCTGGGCCATAAGCTGGAATACAATTTTAACAGCCACAATGTTTACATCACCGCCGATAAACAAAAAAAT
GGCATTAAAGCGAATTTTAAAATTCGCCACAACGTGGAGGATGGCAGCGTGCAGCTGGCTGATCACTACC
AGCAAAACACTCCAATCGGTGATGGTCCTGTTCTGCTGCCAGACAATCACTATCTGAGCACGCAAAGCGT
TCTGTCTAAAGATCCGAACGAGAAACGCGATCATATGGTTCTGCTGGAGTTCGTAACCGCAGCGGGCATC
ACGCATGGTATGGATGAACTGTACAAATGACCAGGCATCAAATAAAACGAAAGGCTCAGTCGAAAGACTG
GGCCTTTCGTTTTATCTGTTGTTTGTCGGTGAACGCTCTCTACTAGAGTCACACTGGCTCACCTTCGGGT
GGGCCTTTCTGCGTTTATAGGTCTCAATCCTAACTCGAGGCCAATTGGTGCGGCAATTGATAATAACGAA
AATGTCTTTTAATGATCTGGGTATAATGAGGAATTTTCCGAACGTTTTTACTTTATATATATATATACAT
GTAACATATATTCTATACGCTATAGAGAAAGGAAATTTTTCAATTAAAAAAAAAATAGAGAAAGAGTTTC
ACTTCTTGATTATCGCTAACACTAATGGTTGAAGTACTGCTACTTTAATTTTATGCTGCCAATGAGACGA
CGGGGTCATCACGGCTCATCATGCGCCAAACAAATGTGTGCAATACACGCTCGGATGACTGCATGATGAC
CGCACTGACTGGGGACAGCAGATCCACCTAAGCCTGTGAGAGAAGCAGACACCCGACAGATCAAGGCAGT
TAACTAGTGCACTGCAGTACAAATCGTCCCCAACAAAAGTGGGCTCTCAAAATTCATCACATTTAAATGC
ATATAGGAAGAGCAACAGTTGGTTTGCATCTGATGTTCCTTAAAGATTTCGACATAATGTGCGAAGTAGA
TCCCTTCAGCACTGTACTTGTTTTTGCGACTAGATTGTAAATCATTCTTTATTTAATCTCTTTCTTTAAC
TACTGCTTAAAGTATAATTTGGTCCGTAGTTTAATAACTATACTAAGCGAACGCTCTCTCGAAATTTTTC
TTAACGCGTCCTTGTACTGCGTCTAACGCTTTTGCCACTTGGATTTCTATTATAGGAAATAGTCTCACTT
ACTGGGCGACGAATTTTCGCGTTTTGATGAAGCACAGGAAGAATTTCTTTATGCTCAGAAGTTTGACAGC
AAGCAAGTTCATCATTCGAACTAGCCTTATTGTTTTAGTTCAGTGACAGCGAACTGCCGTACTCGATGCT
TTATTTCTCACGGTAGAGCGGAAGAACAGATAGATCCCTACATATTGCTACCACTTCTATTACACAATAG
TTTCAATAGCTTGCAGCGTAGCTAAACTCTAAAATTTATCTAAATCACTCATATAAACCGAACCCTTCCC
CTTCCGCTTATAGTACAGCTGATGCTCCTTCACTATTTTAACATGTGGAATTCTTGAAAGAATGAAATCG
CCATGCCAAGCCATCACACGGTCTTTTATGCAATTGATTGACCGCCTGCAACACATAGGCAGTAAAATTT
TTACAAGCAGTAGCAGAACAGGCCACACAATCGCAAGTGATTAACGTCCACACAGGTATAGGGTTTCTGG
ACCATATGATACATGCTCTGGCCAAGCATTCCGGCTGGTCGCTAATCGTTGAGTGCCGAGCGGCCGCGAT
TATCAAAAAGGATCTTCACCTAGATCCTTTTAAATTAAAAATGAAGTTTTAAATCAATCTAAAGTATATA
TGAGTAAACTTGGTCTGACAG
